>Addgene plasmid #106785 | gh115 | addgene full sequence | sequence record 221261 | Addgene Assembled Full Sequence
CTAAATTGTAAGCGTTAATATTTTGTTAAAATTCGCGTTAAATTTTTGTTAAATCAGCTCATTTTTTAAC
CAATAGGCCGAAATCGGCAAAATCCCTTATAAATCAAAAGAATAGACCGAGATAGGGTTGAGTGGCCGCT
ACAGGGCGCTCCCATTCGCCATTCAGGCTGCGCAACTGTTGGGAAGGGCGTTTCGGTGCGGGCCTCTTCG
CTATTACGCCAGCTGGCGAAAGGGGGATGTGCTGCAAGGCGATTAAGTTGGGTAACGCCAGGGTTTTCCC
AGTCACGACGTTGTAAAACGACGGCCAGTGAGCGCGACGTAATACGACTCACTATAGGGCGAATTGGCGG
AAGGCCGTCAAGGCCACGTGTCTTGTCCAGAGCTCGATATCGAATTCGAGGGCCTATTTCCCATGATTCC
TTCATATTTGCATATACGATACAAGGCTGTTAGAGAGATAATTGGAATTAATTTGACTGTAAACACAAAG
ATATTAGTACAAAATACGTGACGTAGAAAGTAATAATTTCTTGGGTAGTTTGCAGTTTTAAAATTATGTT
TTAAAATGGACTATCATATGCTTACCGTAACTTGAAAGTATTTCGATTTCTTGGCTTTATATATCTTGTG
GAAAGGACGAAACACCGTAGTCGTCAGGTGTCCACCGGTTTTAGAGCTAGAAATAGCAAGTTAAAATAAG
GCTAGTCCGTTATCAACTTGAAAAAGTGGCACCGAGTCGGTGCTTTTTTTGGTACCTGGAGCACAAGACT
GGCCTCATGGGCCTTCCGCTCACTGCCCGCTTTCCAGTCGGGAAACCTGTCGTGCCAGCTGCATTAACAT
GGTCATAGCTGTTTCCTTGCGTATTGGGCGCTCTCCGCTTCCTCGCTCACTGACTCGCTGCGCTCGGTCG
TTCGGGTAAAGCCTGGGGTGCCTAATGAGCAAAAGGCCAGCAAAAGGCCAGGAACCGTAAAAAGGCCGCG
TTGCTGGCGTTTTTCCATAGGCTCCGCCCCCCTGACGAGCATCACAAAAATCGACGCTCAAGTCAGAGGT
GGCGAAACCCGACAGGACTATAAAGATACCAGGCGTTTCCCCCTGGAAGCTCCCTCGTGCGCTCTCCTGT
TCCGACCCTGCCGCTTACCGGATACCTGTCCGCCTTTCTCCCTTCGGGAAGCGTGGCGCTTTCTCATAGC
TCACGCTGTAGGTATCTCAGTTCGGTGTAGGTCGTTCGCTCCAAGCTGGGCTGTGTGCACGAACCCCCCG
TTCAGCCCGACCGCTGCGCCTTATCCGGTAACTATCGTCTTGAGTCCAACCCGGTAAGACACGACTTATC
GCCACTGGCAGCAGCCACTGGTAACAGGATTAGCAGAGCGAGGTATGTAGGCGGTGCTACAGAGTTCTTG
AAGTGGTGGCCTAACTACGGCTACACTAGAAGAACAGTATTTGGTATCTGCGCTCTGCTGAAGCCAGTTA
CCTTCGGAAAAAGAGTTGGTAGCTCTTGATCCGGCAAACAAACCACCGCTGGTAGCGGTGGTTTTTTTGT
TTGCAAGCAGCAGATTACGCGCAGAAAAAAAGGATCTCAAGAAGATCCTTTGATCTTTTCTACGGGGTCT
GACGCTCAGTGGAACGAAAACTCACGTTAAGGGATTTTGGTCATGAGATTATCAAAAAGGATCTTCACCT
AGATCCTTTTAAATTAAAAATGAAGTTTTAAATCAATCTAAAGTATATATGAGTAAACTTGGTCTGACAG
TTACCAATGCTTAATCAGTGAGGCACCTATCTCAGCGATCTGTCTATTTCGTTCATCCATAGTTGCCTGA
CTCCCCGTCGTGTAGATAACTACGATACGGGAGGGCTTACCATCTGGCCCCAGTGCTGCAATGATACCGC
GAGAACCACGCTCACCGGCTCCAGATTTATCAGCAATAAACCAGCCAGCCGGAAGGGCCGAGCGCAGAAG
TGGTCCTGCAACTTTATCCGCCTCCATCCAGTCTATTAATTGTTGCCGGGAAGCTAGAGTAAGTAGTTCG
CCAGTTAATAGTTTGCGCAACGTTGTTGCCATTGCTACAGGCATCGTGGTGTCACGCTCGTCGTTTGGTA
TGGCTTCATTCAGCTCCGGTTCCCAACGATCAAGGCGAGTTACATGATCCCCCATGTTGTGCAAAAAAGC
GGTTAGCTCCTTCGGTCCTCCGATCGTTGTCAGAAGTAAGTTGGCCGCAGTGTTATCACTCATGGTTATG
GCAGCACTGCATAATTCTCTTACTGTCATGCCATCCGTAAGATGCTTTTCTGTGACTGGTGAGTACTCAA
CCAAGTCATTCTGAGAATAGTGTATGCGGCGACCGAGTTGCTCTTGCCCGGCGTCAATACGGGATAATAC
CGCGCCACATAGCAGAACTTTAAAAGTGCTCATCATTGGAAAACGTTCTTCGGGGCGAAAACTCTCAAGG
ATCTTACCGCTGTTGAGATCCAGTTCGATGTAACCCACTCGTGCACCCAACTGATCTTCAGCATCTTTTA
CTTTCACCAGCGTTTCTGGGTGAGCAAAAACAGGAAGGCAAAATGCCGCAAAAAAGGGAATAAGGGCGAC
ACGGAAATGTTGAATACTCATACTCTTCCTTTTTCAATATTATTGAAGCATTTATCAGGGTTATTGTCTC
ATGAGCGGATACATATTTGAATGTATTTAGAAAAATAAACAAATAGGGGTTCCGCGCACATTTCCCCGAA
AAGTGCCAC
Features (pLannotate 1.2.2; 10 found; start..end, strand, type, name):
      3..134     -  rep_origin     M13 ori (fragment): M13 bacteriophage origin of replication; arrow indicates direction of (+) strand synthesis
    155..311     -  CDS            lacZα (fragment): LacZα fragment of β-galactosidase; lacZ fragment
    320..338     +  promoter       T7 promoter: promoter for bacteriophage T7 RNA polymerase
    398..638     +  promoter       U6 promoter: RNA polymerase III promoter for human U6 snRNA
    668..743     +  misc_RNA       gRNA scaffold: guide RNA scaffold for the Streptococcus pyogenes CRISPR/Cas9 system
    790..837     -  CDS            lacI (fragment): lac repressor; lacI; The lac repressor binds to the lac operator to inhibit transcription in E. coli. This inhibition can be relieved by adding lactose or isopropyl-β-D-thiogalactopyranoside (IPTG).
    874..914     -  rep_origin     RSF ori (fragment): Plasmids containing the RSF 1030 origin of replication can be propagated in E. coli cells that contain additional plasmids with compatible origins.
    992..1580    -  rep_origin     ori: high-copy-number ColE1/pMB1/pBR322/pUC origin of replication
   1751..2611    -  CDS            AmpR: β-lactamase; bla; confers resistance to ampicillin, carbenicillin, and related antibiotics
   2612..2716    -  promoter       AmpR promoter: bla
