[The description below was written by a language model from this plasmid's Addgene catalogue record and pLannotate feature annotations shown in this document.]
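Description:
gh115 is a small (about 2.7 kb) mammalian guide RNA expression plasmid built on the EPB104 backbone. It carries a single gRNA directed against human GCNT1, a glycosyltransferase gene also known as C2GNT1. It belongs to a validated gRNA collection designed for CRISPR/Cas9 targeting of the human glycosyltransferase genes. In E. coli the plasmid is maintained at high copy through a ColE1/pUC-type origin and selected with ampicillin via a β-lactamase gene driven by its native bla promoter.

The functional cassette consists of a human U6 RNA polymerase III promoter, a short gap of roughly the size expected for the 20-nucleotide GCNT1 protospacer, and then the Streptococcus pyogenes Cas9 gRNA scaffold. Transcription from U6 in mammalian cells should therefore yield a complete single guide RNA. A bacteriophage T7 promoter lies just upstream of the U6 promoter, and this region appears to serve as the sequencing primer site for checking the insert. The plasmid encodes no Cas9 and no mammalian selection marker or reporter, so the nuclease has to be supplied separately, for example from a co-transfected plasmid or a Cas9-expressing cell line.

The remaining annotations are partial M13 origin, lacZα, lacI and RSF origin fragments. These look like remnants of the parental cloning vector, or short sequence-similarity matches, rather than functional elements. The guide was inserted by restriction enzyme cloning, but the sites used are not recorded. The typical use is knockout or disruption of GCNT1 in human cells for studies of glycosylation.
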