Addgene plasmid #106785: gh115
Purpose: expression of gRNA targeting GCNT1
Depositing lab: Eric-Paul Bennett. Depositing organization: University of Copenhagen. Publication: A validated gRNA library for CRISPR/Cas9 targeting of the human glycosyltransferase genome. Narimatsu Y, Joshi HJ, Zhang Y, Gomes C, Chen YH, Lorenzetti F, Furukawa S, Schjoldager K, Hansen L, Clausen H, Bennett EP, Wandall HH. Glycobiology. 2018 Jan 5. pii: 4791732. doi: 10.1093/glycob/cwx101. PubMed 29315387.
Backbone
  Vector backbone: EPB104
  Backbone manufacturer: Eric-Paul Bennett (Addgene plasmid # 68369)
  Backbone size w/o insert (bp): 2376
  Vector type: Mammalian Expression
Growth in bacteria
  Bacterial resistance: Ampicillin, 100 μg/mL
  Growth temperature: 37°C
  Growth strain: DH5alpha
  Copy number: High Copy
Gene/Insert
  Gene/Insert name: GCNT1
  gRNA/shRNA sequence: TAGTCGTCAGGTGTCCACCG
  Species: H. sapiens (human)
  Entrez Gene: GCNT1 (a.k.a. C2GNT, C2GNT-L, C2GNT1, G6NT, NACGT2, NAGCT2)
  Cloning method: Restriction Enzyme; 5′ cloning site unknown (unknown if destroyed); 3′ cloning site unknown (unknown if destroyed)
  Sequencing primers: 5′ T7NP
Terms and licenses: Academic/Nonprofit Terms; Industry Terms: Not Available to Industry
How to cite: gh115 was a gift from Eric-Paul Bennett (Addgene plasmid # 106785 ; http://n2t.net/addgene:106785 ; RRID:Addgene_106785)
