>Addgene plasmid #106785 | gh115 | addgene partial sequence | sequence record 221262 | hU6-F 5'-GAGGGCCTATTTCCCATGATT-3'
AATTGGAATTAATTTGACTGTAAACACAAAGATATTAGTACAAAATACGTGACGTAGAAAGTAATAATTT
CTTGGGTAGTTTGCAGTTTTAAAATTATGTTTTAAAATGGACTATCATATGCTTACCGTAACTTGAAAGT
ATTTCGATTTCTTGGCTTTATATATCTTGTGGAAAGGACGAAACACCGTAGTCGTCAGGTGTCCACCGGT
TTTAGAGCTAGAAATAGCAAGTTAAAATAAGGCTAGTCCGTTATCAACTTGAAAAAGTGGCACCGAGTCG
GTGCTTTTTTTGGTACCTGGAGCACAAGACTGGCCTCATGGGCCTTCCGCTCACTGCCCGCTTTCCAGTC
GGGAAACCTGTCGTGCCAGCTGCATTAACATGGTCATAGCTGTTTCCTTGCGTATTGGGCGCTCTCCGCT
TCCTCGCTCACTGACTCGCTGCGCTCGGTCGTTCGGGTAAAGCCTGGGGTGCCTAATGAGCAAAAGGCCA
GCAAAAGGCCAGGAACCGTAAAAAGGCCGCGTTGCTGGCGTTTTTCCATAGGCTCCGCCCCCCTGACGAG
CATCACAAAAATCGACGCTCAAGTCAGAGGTGGCGAAACCCGACAGGACTATAAAGATACCAGGCGTTTC
CCCCTGGAAGCTCCCTCGTGCGCTCTCCTGTTCCGACCCTGCCGCTTACCGGATACCTGTCCGCCTTTCT
CCCTTCGGGAAGCGTGGCGCTTTCTCATAGCTCACGCTGTAGGTATCTCAGTTCGGTGTAGGTCGTTCGC
TCCAAGCTGGGCTGTGTGCACGAACCCCCCGTTCAGCCCGACCGCTGCGCCTTATCCGGTAACTATCGTC
TTGAGTCCAACCCGGTAAGACACGACTTATCGCCACTGGCAGCAGCCACTGGTAACAGGATTAGCAGAGC
GAGGTATGT
